>Addgene plasmid #234446 | pAAV-GFAP-iGluSnFR4f-PDGFR-WPRE | addgene full sequence | sequence record 465727 | Addgene NGS Result
GTTGGGAAGGGCGATCGGTGCGGGCCTCTTCGCTATTACGCCAGCTGCGCGCTCGCTCGCTCACTGAGGC
CGCCCGGGCAAAGCCCGGGCGTCGGGCGACCTTTGGTCGCCCGGCCTCAGTGAGCGAGCGAGCGCGCAGA
GAGGGAGTGGCCAACTCCATCACTAGGGGTTCCTTGTAGTTAATGATTAACCCGCCATGCTACTTATCTA
CGTAGCCATGCTCTAGGAAGATCCAACATATCCTGGTGTGGAGTAGGGGACGCTGCTCTGACAGAGGCTC
GGGGGCCTGAGCTGGCTCTGTGAGCTGGGGAGGAGGCAGACAGCCAGGCCTTTGTCTGCAAGCAGACCTG
GCAGCATTGGGCTGGCCGCCCCCCAGGGCCTCCTCTTCATGCCCAGTGAATGACTCACCTTGGCACAGAC
ACAATGTTCGGGGTGGGCACAGTGCCTGCTTCCCGCCGCACCCCAGCCCCCCTCAAATGCCTTCCGAGAA
GCCCATTGAGCAGGGGGCTTGCATTGCACCCCAGCCTGACAGCCTGGCATCTTGGGATAAAAGCAGCACA
GCCCCCTAGGGGCTGCCCTTGCTGTGTGGCGCCACCGGCGGTGGAGAACAAGGCTCTATTCAGCCTGTGC
CCAGGAAAGGGGATCAGGGGATGCCCAGGCATGGACAGTGGGTGGCAGGGGGGGAGAGGAGGGCTGTCTG
CTTCCCAGAAGTCCAAGGACACAAATGGGTGAGGGGAGAGCTCTCCCCATAGCTGGGCTGCGGCCCAACC
CCACCCCCTCAGGCTATGCCAGGGGGTGTTGCCAGGGGCACCCGGGCATCGCCAGTCTAGCCCACTCCTT
CATAAAGCCCTCGCATCCCAGGAGCGAGCAGAGCCAGAGCAGGTTGGAGAGGAGACGCATCACCTCCGCT
GCTCGCGGGGATCCACCCGCCACCATGGAGACAGACACACTCCTGCTATGGGTACTGCTGCTCTGGGTTC
CAGGTTCCACTGGTGACGGATCCGCCGCAGGCAGCACGCTGGACAAAATCGCCAAAAACGGTGTGATTGT
CGTCGGTCACCGTGACTCTTCAGTGCCTTTCTCTTATCAAGACAGTCAGCACAAAGTGGTGGGTTACTCG
CAGGAATACTCCAACGCCATTGTTGAAGCAGTGAAAAAGAAACTCAACAAACCGGACTTGCAGGTAAAAC
TGATTCCGATTACTTCACAAAACCGTATTCCACTACTGCAAAACGGCACTTACGATTTTGAATGTGGTTC
TACCACCAACAACGTCGAACGCCAAAAATTCGCGGCTTTCTCTGACACTATTTTCGTGGTCGGTACGCGC
CTGTTGACCAAAAAGGGTGGCGATATCAAAGATTTTGCCAACCTGAAAGACAAAGCCGTAGTCGTCACTT
CCGGCACTACCTCTGAAGTTTTGCTCAACAAACTGAATGAAGAGCAAAAAATGAATATGCGCATCATCAG
CGCCAAAGATCACGGTGACTCTTTCCGCACCCTGGAAAGCGGTCGTGCCGTTGCCTTTATGATGGATGAC
GTACTGCTGGCCGGTGAACGTGCGAAAGCGAAGAAACCAGACGACTGGGAAATCGTCGGCAAGCCGCAGT
CTCAGGAGGCCTACGGTTGTATGTTGCGTAAAGATGATCCGCAGTTCAAAAAGCTGATGGATGACACCAT
CGCTCAGGTGCAGACCTCCGGTGAAGCGGAAAAATGGTTTGATAAGTGGTTCAAAAATCCAATTCTGGTG
AACCACACGGTCTATATCACCGCCGACAAGCAGAAGAACGGCATCAAGGCGAACTTCTTCATCCACCACA
ACGTGGAGGACGGCAGCGTGCAGCTCGCCGACCACTACCAGCAGAACACCCCCATCGGCGACGGCCCCGT
GCTGCTGCCCGACAACCACTACCTGAGCTATCAGTCCGTGCTGAGCAAAGACCCCAACGAGAAGCGCGAT
CACATGGTCCTGCTGGAGTTCGTGACCGCCACCGGGAACTCTCTCGGCATGGACGAGCTGTACAAGGGCG
GTACCGGAGGGAGCATGAGCAAGGGCGAGGAGCTGTTCACCGGGGTGGTGCCCATCCTGGTCGAGCTGGA
CGGCGACGTAAACGGCCACAAGTTCAGCGTGCGCGGCGAGGGCGAGGGCGATGCCACCAACGGCAAGCTA
ACCCTGAAGTTCATCTGCACCACCGGCAAGCTGCCCGTGCCCTGGCCCACCCTCGTGACCACCCTGAGCT
ACGGCGTGCAGTGCTTCGCCCGCTACCCCGACCACATGAAGCAGCACGACTTCTTCAAGTCCGCCATGCC
CGAAGGCTACGTCCAGGAGCGCACCATCAGCTTCAAGGACGACGGAACCTACAAGACCCGCGCCGAGGTG
AAGTTAGAGGGCGACACCCTGGTGAACCGCATCGAGCTAAAGGGCATCGACTTCAAGGAGGACGGCAACA
TCCTGGGGCACAAGCTGGAGTACAACTTTAACAACCCCCTGGTCATGAATTTCGAACTGTCAGACGAAAT
GAAAGCACTGTTCAAAGAACCGAATGACAAGGCACTGAAACTGCAGGTCGACGAACAAAAACTCATCTCA
GAAGAGGATCTGAATGCTGTGGGCCAGGACACGCAGGAGGTCATCGTGGTGCCACACTCCTTGCCCTTTA
AGGTGGTGGTGATCTCAGCCATCCTGGCCCTGGTGGTGCTCACCATCATCTCCCTTATCATCCTCATCAT
GCTTTGGCAGAAGAAGCCACGTTAAAAGCTTATCGATAATCAACCTCTGGATTACAAAATTTGTGAAAGA
TTGACTGGTATTCTTAACTATGTTGCTCCTTTTACGCTATGTGGATACGCTGCTTTAATGCCTTTGTATC
ATGCTATTGCTTCCCGTATGGCTTTCATTTTCTCCTCCTTGTATAAATCCTGGTTGCTGTCTCTTTATGA
GGAGTTGTGGCCCGTTGTCAGGCAACGTGGCGTGGTGTGCACTGTGTTTGCTGACGCAACCCCCACTGGT
TGGGGCATTGCCACCACCTGTCAGCTCCTTTCCGGGACTTTCGCTTTCCCCCTCCCTATTGCCACGGCGG
AACTCATCGCCGCCTGCCTTGCCCGCTGCTGGACAGGGGCTCGGCTGTTGGGCACTGACAATTCCGTGGT
GTTGTCGGGGAAATCATCGTCCTTTCCTTGGCTGCTCGCCTGTGTTGCCACCTGGATTCTGCGCGGGACG
TCCTTCTGCTACGTCCCTTCGGCCCTCAATCCAGCGGACCTTCCTTCCCGCGGCCTGCTGCCGGCTCTGC
GGCCTCTTCCGCGTCTTCGCCTTCGCCCTCAGACGAGTCGGATCTCCCTTTGGGCCGCCTCCCCGCATCG
ATACCGTCGACCTCGACCCGGGCGGCCGCTTCGAGCAGACATGATAAGATACATTGATGAGTTTGGACAA
ACCACAACTAGAATGCAGTGAAAAAAATGCTTTATTTGTGAAATTTGTGATGCTATTGCTTTATTTGTAA
CCATTATAAGCTGCAATAAACAAGTTAACAACAACAATTGCATTCATTTTATGTTTCAGGTTCAGGGGGA
GATGTGGGAGGTTTTTTAAAGCAAGTAAAACCTCTACAAATGTGGTAAAATCGATAAGGATCTTCCTAGA
GCATGGCTACGTAGATAAGTAGCATGGCGGGTTAATCATTAACTACAAGGAACCCCTAGTGATGGAGTTG
GCCACTCCCTCTCTGCGCGCTCGCTCGCTCACTGAGGCCGGGCGACCAAAGGTCGCCCGACGCCCGGGCT
TTGCCCGGGCGGCCTCAGTGAGCGAGCGAGCGCGCAGCTGCATTAATGAATCGGCCAACGCGCGGGGAGA
GGCGGTTTGCGTATTGGGCGCTCTTCCGCTTCCTCGCTCACTGACTCGCTGCGCTCGGTCGTTCGGCTGC
GGCGAGCGGTATCAGCTCACTCAAAGGCGGTAATACGGTTATCCACAGAATCAGGGGATAACGCAGGAAA
GAACATGTGAGCAAAAGGCCAGCAAAAGGCCAGGAACCGTAAAAAGGCCGCGTTGCTGGCGTTTTTCCAT
AGGCTCCGCCCCCCTGACGAGCATCACAAAAATCGACGCTCAAGTCAGAGGTGGCGAAACCCGACAGGAC
TATAAAGATACCAGGCGTTTCCCCCTGGAAGCTCCCTCGTGCGCTCTCCTGTTCCGACCCTGCCGCTTAC
CGGATACCTGTCCGCCTTTCTCCCTTCGGGAAGCGTGGCGCTTTCTCATAGCTCACGCTGTAGGTATCTC
AGTTCGGTGTAGGTCGTTCGCTCCAAGCTGGGCTGTGTGCACGAACCCCCCGTTCAGCCCGACCGCTGCG
CCTTATCCGGTAACTATCGTCTTGAGTCCAACCCGGTAAGACACGACTTATCGCCACTGGCAGCAGCCAC
TGGTAACAGGATTAGCAGAGCGAGGTATGTAGGCGGTGCTACAGAGTTCTTGAAGTGGTGGCCTAACTAC
GGCTACACTAGAAGAACAGTATTTGGTATCTGCGCTCTGCTGAAGCCAGTTACCTTCGGAAAAAGAGTTG
GTAGCTCTTGATCCGGCAAACAAACCACCGCTGGTAGCGGTGGTTTTTTTGTTTGCAAGCAGCAGATTAC
GCGCAGAAAAAAAGGATCTCAAGAAGATCCTTTGATCTTTTCTACGGGGTCTGACGCTCAGTGGAACGAA
AACTCACGTTAAGGGATTTTGGTCATGAGATTATCAAAAAGGATCTTCACCTAGATCCTTTTAAATTAAA
AATGAAGTTTTAAATCAATCTAAAGTATATATGAGTAAACTTGGTCTGACAGTTACCAATGCTTAATCAG
TGAGGCACCTATCTCAGCGATCTGTCTATTTCGTTCATCCATAGTTGCCTGACTCCCCGTCGTGTAGATA
ACTACGATACGGGAGGGCTTACCATCTGGCCCCAGTGCTGCAATGATACCGCGAGACCCACGCTCACCGG
CTCCAGATTTATCAGCAATAAACCAGCCAGCCGGAAGGGCCGAGCGCAGAAGTGGTCCTGCAACTTTATC
CGCCTCCATCCAGTCTATTAATTGTTGCCGGGAAGCTAGAGTAAGTAGTTCGCCAGTTAATAGTTTGCGC
AACGTTGTTGCCATTGCTACAGGCATCGTGGTGTCACGCTCGTCGTTTGGTATGGCTTCATTCAGCTCCG
GTTCCCAACGATCAAGGCGAGTTACATGATCCCCCATGTTGTGCAAAAAAGCGGTTAGCTCCTTCGGTCC
TCCGATCGTTGTCAGAAGTAAGTTGGCCGCAGTGTTATCACTCATGGTTATGGCAGCACTGCATAATTCT
CTTACTGTCATGCCATCCGTAAGATGCTTTTCTGTGACTGGTGAGTACTCAACCAAGTCATTCTGAGAAT
AGTGTATGCGGCGACCGAGTTGCTCTTGCCCGGCGTCAATACGGGATAATACCGCGCCACATAGCAGAAC
TTTAAAAGTGCTCATCATTGGAAAACGTTCTTCGGGGCGAAAACTCTCAAGGATCTTACCGCTGTTGAGA
TCCAGTTCGATGTAACCCACTCGTGCACCCAACTGATCTTCAGCATCTTTTACTTTCACCAGCGTTTCTG
GGTGAGCAAAAACAGGAAGGCAAAATGCCGCAAAAAAGGGAATAAGGGCGACACGGAAATGTTGAATACT
CATACTCTTCCTTTTTCAATATTATTGAAGCATTTATCAGGGTTATTGTCTCATGAGCGGATACATATTT
GAATGTATTTAGAAAAATAAACAAATAGGGGTTCCGCGCACATTTCCCCGAAAAGTGCCACCTAAATTGT
AAGCGTTAATATTTTGTTAAAATTCGCGTTAAATTTTTGTTAAATCAGCTCATTTTTTAACCAATAGGCC
GAAATCGGCAAAATCCCTTATAAATCAAAAGAATAGACCGAGATAGGGT
[37 nt withheld, positions 5930-5966]
AAAGAACGTGGACTCCAACGTCAAAGG
[49 nt withheld, positions 5994-6042]
T
[91 nt withheld, positions 6044-6134]
G
[124 nt withheld, positions 6136-6259]
CCCATTCGCCATTCAGGCTGCGCAACT
Features (pLannotate 1.2.2; 17 found; start..end, strand, type, name):
     42..174     -  repeat_region  AAV2 ITR (fragment): inverted terminal repeat of adeno-associated virus serotype 2 inverted
    935..997     +  sig_peptide    Igκ leader: leader sequence from mouse immunoglobulin κ light chain
   1004..1744    +  CDS            gltI (fragment): GLTI_ECOLI - Also known as ybeJ, yzzK. Experimental evidence at protein level: Swiss-Prot protein existence level 1. Part of the ABC transporter complex GltIJKL involved in glutamate and aspartate uptake. Binds to both glutamate and aspartate. From Escherichia coli (strain K12).
   1760..2476    +  CDS            cEGFP: cEGFP is a basic (constitutively fluorescent) green fluorescent protein published in 2008, derived from Aequorea victoria.
   2489..2557    +  CDS            gltI (fragment): GLTI_ECOLI - Also known as ybeJ, yzzK. Experimental evidence at protein level: Swiss-Prot protein existence level 1. Part of the ABC transporter complex GltIJKL involved in glutamate and aspartate uptake. Binds to both glutamate and aspartate. From Escherichia coli (strain K12).
   2606..2752    +  CDS            PDGFRβ TM domain: transmembrane domain from platelet derived growth factor receptor beta
   2768..3356    +  misc_feature   WPRE: woodchuck hepatitis virus posttranscriptional regulatory element
   3357..3376    +  misc_feature   MCS (fragment): pBluescript multiple cloning site
   3405..3526    -  polyA_signal   SV40 poly(A) signal: SV40 polyadenylation signal
   3549..3617    -  CDS            large T antigen (fragment): large T antigen from SV40 (simian virus 40)
   3688..3821    +  repeat_region  AAV2 ITR: inverted terminal repeat of adeno-associated virus serotype 2 inverted
   3815..3871    -  CDS            lacI (fragment): lac repressor; lacI; The lac repressor binds to the lac operator to inhibit transcription in E. coli. This inhibition can be relieved by adding lactose or isopropyl-β-D-thiogalactopyranoside (IPTG).
   4054..4642    -  rep_origin     ori: high-copy-number ColE1/pMB1/pBR322/pUC origin of replication
   4813..5673    -  CDS            AmpR: β-lactamase; bla; confers resistance to ampicillin, carbenicillin, and related antibiotics
   5674..5778    -  promoter       AmpR promoter: bla
   5831..6259    -  rep_origin     f1 ori (sequence partly withheld): f1 bacteriophage origin of replication; arrow indicates direction of (+) strand synthesis
   6264..47      -  CDS            lacZα (fragment) (across the origin): LacZα fragment of β-galactosidase; lacZ fragment
