[The description below was written by a language model from this plasmid's Addgene catalogue record and pLannotate feature annotations shown in this document.]
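Description:
pAAV-GFAP-iGluSnFR4f-PDGFR-WPRE is an AAV transfer plasmid of about 6.3 kb, built on the pAAV-GFAP backbone, for expressing a genetically encoded fluorescent glutamate sensor in mammalian cells. It is maintained in E. coli at high copy through a ColE1/pUC-type origin with ampicillin selection (β-lactamase under its own promoter), and it also carries an f1 phage origin. Two AAV2 inverted terminal repeats flank the expression cassette and define the segment that is replicated and packaged into recombinant AAV particles when the helper functions are supplied. The record notes that ITR integrity is a concern during propagation, and a recombination-deficient host strain is used.

The catalogue lists GFAP as the promoter. The automated annotation does not label it, but an unannotated stretch between the left ITR and the start of the coding region is where it would be expected to lie. GFAP promoters are generally used to favour astrocyte expression. The roughly 1.8 kb synthetic insert, iGluSnFR4f (variant 9601), begins with a mouse Igκ leader that directs the protein into the secretory pathway. The sensor itself consists of the E. coli glutamate/aspartate-binding protein GltI interrupted by an Aequorea-derived, circularly permuted-type GFP, so that glutamate binding alters fluorescence. A C-terminal Myc epitope and the PDGFRβ transmembrane domain anchor the sensor on the extracellular face of the plasma membrane. A WPRE enhances transcript stability and expression, and an SV40 polyadenylation signal follows it. Short lacI, lacZα, large T antigen and MCS fragments are backbone remnants.

The "4f" variant is described as having improved sensitivity and fast deactivation kinetics, suiting it to imaging rapid glutamate transients. The depositor notes that the alternative NGR display vector matched or outperformed this PDGFR version in all conditions tested.
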