Addgene plasmid #234446: pAAV-GFAP-iGluSnFR4f-PDGFR-WPRE
Purpose: AAV-mediated expression of glutamate sensor with improved sensitivity and fast deactivation kinetics (4f = fast); NGR vector matches or outperforms PDGFR in all conditions tested.
Depositing lab: GENIE Project. Depositing organization: HHMI, Janelia Research Campus. Publication: Glutamate indicators with increased sensitivity and tailored deactivation rates. Aggarwal A, Negrean A, Chen Y, Iyer R, Reep D, Liu A, Palutla A, Xie ME, MacLennan BJ, Hagihara KM, Kinsey LW, Sun JL, Yao P, Zheng J, Tsang A, Tsegaye G, Zhang Y, Patel RH, Arthur BJ, Hiblot J, Leippe P, Tarnawski M, Marvin JS, Vevea JD, Turaga SC, Tebo AG, Carandini M, Rossi LF, Kleinfeld D, Konnerth A, Svoboda K, Turner GC, Hasseman JP, Podgorski K. Nat Methods. 2026 Feb;23(2):417-425. doi: 10.1038/s41592-025-02965-z. Epub 2025 Dec 23. PubMed 41436654.
Backbone
  Vector backbone: pAAV-GFAP
  Vector type: Mammalian Expression, AAV
Growth in bacteria
  Bacterial resistance: Ampicillin, 100 μg/mL
  Growth temperature: 37°C
  Growth strain: NEB Stable
  Growth instructions: Depositing lab recommends limiting overnight liquid culture to 16 h at higher temperatures (37 C) to maintain ITR integrity, rather than 30 C for 20 h.
  Copy number: High Copy
Gene/Insert
  Gene/Insert name: iGluSnFR4f-PDGFR (alt name: variant 9601)
  Species: Synthetic; E. coli, A. victoria (jellyfish)
  Insert size (bp): 1821
  Promoter: GFAP
  Tag / fusion protein: IgK chain (N terminal on insert); Myc epi tag-PDGFR TM Domain (C terminal on insert)
  Cloning method: Gibson Cloning
Terms and licenses: Academic/Nonprofit Terms; Industry Terms: Not Available to Industry
Depositor comments: Please visit https://doi.org/10.1101/2025.03.20.643984 for bioRxiv preprint.
How to cite: pAAV-GFAP-iGluSnFR4f-PDGFR-WPRE was a gift from GENIE Project (Addgene plasmid # 234446 ; http://n2t.net/addgene:234446 ; RRID:Addgene_234446)
